Addgene plasmid #18318: T4 Lysozyme S44-[AAA] WT*
Depositing lab: Brian Matthews. Depositing organization: University of Oregon.
Backbone
  Vector backbone: pHS1403
  Backbone size w/o insert (bp): 5000
  Vector type: Bacterial Expression
Growth in bacteria
  Bacterial resistance: Ampicillin, 100 μg/mL
  Growth temperature: 37°C
  Growth strain: DH5alpha
  Copy number: High Copy
Gene/Insert
  Gene/Insert name: T4 Lysozyme (alt name: DH25 TA)
  Species: Bacteriophage T4
  Insert size (bp): 600
  Mutation: S44-[AAA] WT*
  GenBank ID: NP_049736
  Entrez Gene: e (a.k.a. T4p123)
  Cloning method: Restriction Enzyme; 5′ cloning site BamHI (not destroyed); 3′ cloning site HindIII (not destroyed)
  Sequencing primers: 5′ na; 3′ GGCGTATCACGAGGCCC
Terms and licenses: Academic/Nonprofit Terms; Industry Terms: Not Available to Industry
Depositor comments: The BamHI site is 27 bp from the ATG and the HindIII site is 115 bp from the stop.
How to cite: T4 Lysozyme S44-[AAA] WT* was a gift from Brian Matthews (Addgene plasmid # 18318 ; http://n2t.net/addgene:18318 ; RRID:Addgene_18318)
