[The description below was written by a language model from this plasmid's Addgene catalogue record.]
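Description:
T4 Lysozyme S44-[AAA] WT* is a bacterial expression plasmid built on the pHS1403 backbone (about 5 kb without insert) that carries an engineered variant of bacteriophage T4 lysozyme, the product of phage gene e. It is maintained in E. coli as a high-copy plasmid under ampicillin selection. The record gives no feature table and does not name the origin of replication or the promoter that drives expression, so these cannot be specified beyond what the vector type implies.

The insert is roughly 600 bp and was placed between BamHI and HindIII sites, both of which remain intact. According to the depositor's notes, the BamHI site lies 27 bp from the start codon and the HindIII site 115 bp from the stop codon, so the fragment includes short flanking untranslated stretches on either side of the coding region and can be excised or transferred as a cassette. The mutation designation, S44-[AAA] WT*, most plausibly denotes three alanine residues inserted after serine 44. The record does not define this notation, however. "WT*" is conventionally used in the T4 lysozyme literature for the cysteine-free pseudo-wild-type background, though the record does not spell this out either. No tags, fusion partners or reporters are listed.

The record does not state a purpose. Constructs of this type are generally used to produce recombinant lysozyme variants in bacteria for studying how defined sequence changes, such as insertions, affect protein structure, folding and stability.
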