>Addgene plasmid #18318 | T4 Lysozyme S44-[AAA] WT* | addgene partial sequence | sequence record 24106 | 3primeUP
CTNCGAAAAGCCCGCTCATTAGGCGGGCTCAGATCTGCTCATGTTTGACAGCTTATCATCGATAAGCTTC
GGCAATAAATTCTTGATATGTTTTCATATGTTTCCTTTAAATATTTTAATTAGTAATTGTCTATTCAAGT
AATTGTGAATATACTATCACAATTCCAAGAGAAAGTAAACAGCTTTATAGATTTTTATACGCGTCCCAAG
TGCCAGTTCTAAACGTTGTAATGACTCGTTTTGCGCGATTAGGTGTTTGATTATACCATCTACTTTTAGC
TAAGTTAACTGCTGCTTCATCCCAGCGTTTTTGTTGAAGCATACGTAAAGAGTTAGTAAATCCTGCCACA
CCGGTTTCTCCCATTTGGAAAACCATATTAATCAATGCAGCGCGACGAACCGCATCAAGAGAATCATAAA
CCGGTTTTAATTTAGCATTTCTCAGAATTCCGCGAACAGCAGCATCAACATCCTGATTAAAGAGTTTTTC
AGCCTCATCTTTTGTAATTACACCATTAGTATTACGCCCAATAGCTTTATCTAATTCTGCAGCTGCAGAT
TTAGCAGCATTAAGTGATGGACTTTTTGTAAGCAAATGACCGATGCCAATAGTGTAATAGCCTTCTGTGT
CTTTATAGATTTTAAGTCTAAGACCTTCATCTATACGTAACATTTCAAATATATTCATAATACCTCCTAA
GCATCGATGGATCCTGTTTCCTGTGTGAAATTGTTATCCGCTCACAATTCCACACATTATACGAGCCGAT
GATTAATTGTCAACAGGGGGATGGGGAGTAAGCTGATCCTGTTTCCTGTGTGAAATTGTTATCCGCTCAC
AATTCCACACATTATACGAGCCGATGATTAATTGTCAACAGGGGGATGGGGAGTAAGCTCATCGATGGAT
CGATCCGGGTTNCCGGTGNGAAATGGGTTATCCGCTCNCAATNCCNCACATTATACNAGCCGGAAGCANA
AAGGGGTAAAGNCCGGGGGNGCCNAAAGGGNGNGAGNNAACNTNCCATTAATTGCGGTGGGGCTCNCTGG
CCNGCTTTNCCNNTCGGGAAAACCNGTCGNGCCCNGGANACCATCCNAAGGGNGCAAAACCN
